>Addgene plasmid #13932 | RCAS(B) Chfz-1 WT (CT#535) | addgene partial sequence | sequence record 20140 | 13932 with RCAS-F
GCTATTGGTAATTGTGAAATACGCTTTTGTCTGTGTGCTGCAGGAGCTGAGCTGACTCTGCTGGTGGCCT
CGCGTACCACTGTGGCATCGATAAGCTTGGCTGCAGGTCGACTCTAGAGGATCCCCGGGCGAGCTCGAAT
TCTCACACGGTGGTCTCACCCTGCTTGCTGTTGGTGAGCCTGGTGTAGAACTTCCGCCAGGAGTTGAGCG
TTTTCCCCGACCAGATCCAGAAGCCTGAGGTGATGCCCACAATTAAGGTCATGAGATACTTGATCATGAA
GACAGTGAAGTCAGGGCTCATGGGTGGGTGATGGCTGCTGTGGTTATTGGGGCAGGGGATGGCATAGCTC
TTACAGCTCTGCGTGACCCAGCTCCTTTCCCACTGTTCCCTAAAAGCTTGCTCGTAAAAATAGCAGGCAA
TGACGATGGTGGCCGGTACCGTGTAGAGGACACTGAAGATCCCTATCCTCACCATGAGCTTCTCCAGCTT
CTCTGTCTTGGTGCCATCATGCTTCATGATGGTCCGGATCCTGAAGAGGGACACGAAGCCGGCCAGCACG
AATGAGGTGCC
