>Addgene plasmid #13932 | RCAS(B) Chfz-1 WT (CT#535) | addgene partial sequence | sequence record 20141 | 13932 with RCAS-F
GCTATTGGTAATTGTGAAATACGCTTTTGTCTGTGTGCTGCAGGAGCTGAGCTGACTCTGCTGGTGGCCT
CGCGTACCACTGTGGCATCGATAAGCTTGGCTGCAGGTCGACTCTAGAGGATCCCCGGGCGAGCTCGAAT
TCTCACACGGTGGTCTCACCCTGCTTGCTGTTGGTGAGCCTGGTGTAGAACTTCCGCCAGGAGTTGAGCG
TTTTCCCCGACCAGATCCAGAAGCCTGAGGTGATGCCCACAATTAAGGTCATGAGATACTTGATCATGAA
GACAGTGAAGTCAGGGCTCATGGGTGGGTGATGGCTGCTGTGGTTATTGGGGCAGGGGATGGCATAGCTC
TTACAGCTCTGCGTGACCCAGCTCCTTTCCCACTGTTCCCTAAAAGCTTGCTCGTAAAAATAGCAGGCAA
TGACGATGGTGGCCGGTACCGTGTAGAGGACACTGAAGATCCCTATCCTCACCATGAGCTTCTCCAGCTT
CTCTGTCTTGGTGCCATCATGCTTCATGATGGTCCGGATCCTGAAGAGGGACACGAAGCCGGCCAGCACG
AATGAGGTGCCGATGAACAGGTAGACGAACAGGGGGGCTAGCACGAAGCCCCCCCAATACCTCCCC
