[The description below was written by a language model from this plasmid's Addgene catalogue record.]
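Description:
RCAS(B) Chfz-1 WT is a replication-competent avian retroviral vector built on the RCASBP(B) backbone (about 11.6 kb without insert) and carrying the chicken Frizzled 1 (FZD1, cFz-1) open reading frame. RCAS vectors are derived from Rous sarcoma virus: they retain the viral LTRs and the gag, pol and env genes, with the foreign gene placed where src would normally sit. The insert is therefore expressed from a spliced, LTR-driven viral message, while the virus can still spread through permissive avian cells. The "BP" designation refers to the Bryan high-titre polymerase variant, and "(B)" denotes the subgroup B envelope, which determines which avian cells can be infected. In bacteria the plasmid is maintained at high copy under ampicillin selection. No feature table accompanies the record, so individual elements and their positions cannot be confirmed here.

The Frizzled 1 ORF was amplified with primers bearing NcoI (5′) and EcoRI (3′) sites and passed through the Slax13 shuttle vector. It was then moved into the ClaI site of RCAS as a ClaI fragment, and both ClaI sites are preserved. Because the same enzyme flanks both ends, the recorded fields alone do not document the insert's orientation. Although described as wild type, the clone carries an L149V substitution, and the depositor notes there are no data on whether it affects protein function. Frizzled 1 is a Wnt receptor, and the associated publication concerns Wnt signalling during chondrogenesis in the chicken limb. This points to use in virus-mediated misexpression of the receptor in chick embryonic tissue or avian cell cultures.
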