Addgene plasmid #13932: RCAS(B) Chfz-1 WT (CT#535)
Depositing lab: Cliff Tabin. Depositing organization: Harvard Medical School. Publication: Dual roles of Wnt signaling during chondrogenesis in the chicken limb. Hartmann C, Tabin CJ. Development. 2000 Jul . 127(14):3141-59. PubMed 10862751.
Backbone
  Vector backbone: RCASBP(B)
  Backbone size w/o insert (bp): 11600
  Vector type: Retroviral ; avian expression
Growth in bacteria
  Bacterial resistance: Ampicillin, 100 μg/mL
  Growth temperature: 37°C
  Growth strain: DH5alpha
  Copy number: High Copy
Gene/Insert
  Gene/Insert name: Fz 1 (alt name: Frizzled 1)
  Species: G. gallus (chicken)
  Entrez Gene: FZD1 (a.k.a. Fz-1, cFz-1)
  Cloning method: Restriction Enzyme; 5′ cloning site ClaI (not destroyed); 3′ cloning site ClaI (not destroyed)
  Sequencing primers: 5′ RCAS-F
Terms and licenses: Academic/Nonprofit Terms; Industry Terms: Not Available to Industry
Depositor comments: Frizzled 1 wild type ORF: 5’ NcoI-primer, 3’ EcoRI-primer, shuttle vector: Slax13. There is a L149V mutation in the gene. There is no data regarding how this mutation affects protein function.
How to cite: RCAS(B) Chfz-1 WT (CT#535) was a gift from Cliff Tabin (Addgene plasmid # 13932 ; http://n2t.net/addgene:13932 ; RRID:Addgene_13932)
